Addgene plasmid #143529: TFORF1592
Purpose: Lentiviral vector for overexpressing transcription factor ORFs with unique 24-bp barcodes. Barcodes facilitate identification of transcription factors in pooled screens.
Depositing lab: Feng Zhang. Depositing organization: Broad Institute. Publication: A transcription factor atlas of directed differentiation. Joung J, Ma S, Tay T, Geiger-Schuller KR, Kirchgatterer PC, Verdine VK, Guo B, Arias-Garcia MA, Allen WE, Singh A, Kuksenko O, Abudayyeh OO, Gootenberg JS, Fu Z, Macrae RK, Buenrostro JD, Regev A, Zhang F. Cell. 2023 Jan 5;186(1):209-229.e26. doi: 10.1016/j.cell.2022.11.026. PubMed 36608654.
Backbone
  Vector backbone: pLX_TRC317
  Backbone manufacturer: Broad Institute Genetic Perturbation Platform
  Backbone size w/o insert (bp): 8264
  Vector type: Mammalian Expression, Lentiviral
  Selectable markers: Puromycin
Growth in bacteria
  Bacterial resistance: Ampicillin, 100 μg/mL
  Growth temperature: 37°C
  Growth strain: NEB Stable
  Copy number: High Copy
Gene/Insert
  Gene/Insert name: ZNF771
  Species: H. sapiens (human)
  Insert size (bp): 1055
  Entrez Gene: ZNF771 (a.k.a. DSC43)
  Promoter: EF1a
  Cloning method: Unknown
  Sequencing primers: 5′ GGGTGGAGACTGAAGTTAGGCCAG; 3′ CACATAGCGTAAAAGGAGCAACATAG
Terms and licenses: Academic/Nonprofit Terms; Industry Terms: Not Available to Industry
Depositor comments: NM_001142305,NM_016643,ENST00000319296,ENST00000434417 . The transcription factor ORF portion of this plasmid was synthesized by Genewiz. Please test multiple small colonies in case of plasmid recombination. To make this collection available in a timely manner, a portion of this collection was not fully sequenced by Addgene. If an Addgene verified full plasmid sequence is not available, please contact us prior to placing an order to request the full sequence.
How to cite: TFORF1592 was a gift from Feng Zhang (Addgene plasmid # 143529 ; http://n2t.net/addgene:143529 ; RRID:Addgene_143529)
