[The description below was written by a language model from this plasmid's Addgene catalogue record and pLannotate feature annotations shown in this document.]
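Description:
TFORF1592 is a third-generation-style, self-inactivating lentiviral expression plasmid built on the pLX_TRC317 backbone and carrying the human zinc-finger gene ZNF771 (also known as DSC43) as an overexpression ORF. It belongs to a barcoded transcription factor ORF collection in which every clone carries a unique 24-bp barcode, so that individual factors can be identified by sequencing in pooled screens such as directed-differentiation experiments. In bacteria the roughly 9.3 kb plasmid is maintained by a high-copy ColE1/pUC-type origin with ampicillin resistance. An f1 origin and remnants of a lac/lacZα cloning region with T7 and T3 promoters are also present in the backbone. The depositor notes that the plasmid can recombine during propagation, a common issue with LTR-containing vectors.

The viral genome is transcribed from an RSV promoter fused to a truncated HIV-1 5' LTR, followed by the Ψ packaging signal, a gag fragment and the RRE for Rev-dependent nuclear export. It ends in a ΔU3 3' LTR that inactivates LTR-driven transcription after integration, with an SV40 poly(A) signal downstream. Between the LTRs, an SV40 promoter/origin drives puromycin N-acetyltransferase for selection of transduced mammalian cells. A cPPT/CTS element, which aids nuclear import of the viral genome, sits between this cassette and the EF-1α promoter that drives the ZNF771 ORF. A WPRE downstream enhances transcript stability and expression. The automated annotation recognises only the two ends of the synthesized ORF as ZNF771, leaving the middle unlabelled. The barcode itself is not annotated in the feature table, so its position is not stated. No epitope tag or fluorescent reporter is recorded.
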