Features (pLannotate 1.2.2; 32 found; start..end, strand, type, name):
      5..231     +  promoter       RSV promoter: Rous sarcoma virus enhancer/promoter
    232..412     +  LTR            5' LTR (truncated): truncated 5' long terminal repeat (LTR) from HIV-1
    459..584     +  misc_feature   HIV-1 Ψ: packaging signal of human immunodeficiency virus type 1
    568..931     +  CDS            HIV-1 gag (fragment): gag protein from human immunodeficiency virus 1; gag
   1077..1310    +  misc_feature   RRE: The Rev response element (RRE) of HIV-1 allows for Rev-dependent mRNA export from the nucleus to the cytoplasm.
   1687..1713    +  CDS            Rev (fragment): human immunodeficiency virus 1 (HIV-1) Rev protein; rev; enhances nuclear export of unspliced and incompletely spliced viral mRNAs
   1720..1743    +  promoter       SV40 promoter (fragment): SV40 early promoter
   1744..1815    +  promoter       SV40 promoter (fragment): SV40 enhancer and early promoter
   1839..1974    +  rep_origin     SV40 ori: SV40 origin of replication
   2020..2616    +  CDS            PuroR (fragment): puromycin N-acetyltransferase; pac from Streptomyces; confers resistance to puromycin
   2665..2782    +  misc_feature   cPPT/CTS: central polypurine tract and central termination sequence of HIV-1
   2847..2913    +  CDS            small t antigen (fragment): SV40 (simian virus 40) small t antigen
   2920..4098    +  promoter       EF-1α promoter: strong constitutive promoter for human elongation factor EF-1α
   4115..4378    +  CDS            ZNF771 (fragment): ZN771_HUMAN - Experimental evidence at protein level: Swiss-Prot protein existence level 1. May be involved in transcriptional regulation. From Homo sapiens (Human).
   5006..5065    +  CDS            ZNF771 (fragment): ZN771_HUMAN - Experimental evidence at protein level: Swiss-Prot protein existence level 1. May be involved in transcriptional regulation. From Homo sapiens (Human).
   5081..5134    +  promoter       U6 promoter (fragment): RNA polymerase III promoter for human U6 snRNA
   5176..5764    +  misc_feature   WPRE: woodchuck hepatitis virus posttranscriptional regulatory element
   5815..5834    +  misc_feature   cPPT/CTS (fragment): central polypurine tract and central termination sequence of HIV-1
   5836..6069    +  LTR            3' LTR (ΔU3): self-inactivating 3' long terminal repeat (LTR) from HIV-1
   6147..6268    +  polyA_signal   SV40 poly(A) signal: SV40 polyadenylation signal
   6308..6443    +  rep_origin     SV40 ori: SV40 origin of replication
   6464..6482    -  promoter       T7 promoter: promoter for bacteriophage T7 RNA polymerase
   6490..6645    +  CDS            lacZα (fragment): LacZα fragment of β-galactosidase; lacZ fragment
   6650..7078    +  rep_origin     f1 ori (sequence partly withheld): f1 bacteriophage origin of replication; arrow indicates direction of (+) strand synthesis
   7131..7235    +  promoter       AmpR promoter: bla
   7236..8096    +  CDS            AmpR: β-lactamase; bla; confers resistance to ampicillin, carbenicillin, and related antibiotics
   8267..8855    +  rep_origin     ori: high-copy-number ColE1/pMB1/pBR322/pUC origin of replication
   9038..9130    +  CDS            lacI (fragment): lac repressor; lacI; The lac repressor binds to the lac operator to inhibit transcription in E. coli. This inhibition can be relieved by adding lactose or isopropyl-β-D-thiogalactopyranoside (IPTG).
   9143..9164    +  protein_bind   CAP binding site: CAP binding activates transcription in the presence of cAMP. E. coli catabolite activator protein
   9179..9209    +  promoter       lac promoter: promoter for the E. coli lac operon
   9217..9233    +  protein_bind   lac operator: The lac repressor binds to the lac operator to inhibit transcription in E. coli. This inhibition can be relieved by adding lactose or isopropyl-β-D-thiogalactopyranoside (IPTG). lac repressor encoded by lacI
   9278..9296    +  promoter       T3 promoter: promoter for bacteriophage T3 RNA polymerase
>Addgene plasmid #143529 | TFORF1592 | addgene full sequence | sequence record 400412 | Addgene NGS Result
TTAATGTAGTCTTATGCAATACTCTTGTAGTCTTGCAACATGGTAACGATGAGTTAGCAACATGCCTTAC
AAGGAGAGAAAAAGCACCGTGCATGCCGATTGGTGGAAGTAAGGTGGTACGATCGTGCCTTATTAGGAAG
GCAACAGACGGGTCTGACATGGATTGGACGAACCACTGAATTGCCGCATTGCAGAGATATTGTATTTAAG
TGCCTAGCTCGATACATAAACGGGTCTCTCTGGTTAGACCAGATCTGAGCCTGGGAGCTCTCTGGCTAAC
TAGGGAACCCACTGCTTAAGCCTCAATAAAGCTTGCCTTGAGTGCTTCAAGTAGTGTGTGCCCGTCTGTT
GTGTGACTCTGGTAACTAGAGATCCCTCAGACCCTTTTAGTCAGTGTGGAAAATCTCTAGCAGTGGCGCC
CGAACAGGGACTTGAAAGCGAAAGGGAAACCAGAGGAGCTCTCTCGACGCAGGACTCGGCTTGCTGAAGC
GCGCACGGCAAGAGGCGAGGGGCGGCGACTGGTGAGTACGCCAAAAATTTTGACTAGCGGAGGCTAGAAG
GAGAGAGATGGGTGCGAGAGCGTCAGTATTAAGCGGGGGAGAATTAGATCGCGATGGGAAAAAATTCGGT
TAAGGCCAGGGGGAAAGAAAAAATATAAATTAAAACATATAGTATGGGCAAGCAGGGAGCTAGAACGATT
CGCAGTTAATCCTGGCCTGTTAGAAACATCAGAAGGCTGTAGACAAATACTGGGACAGCTACAACCATCC
CTTCAGACAGGATCAGAAGAACTTAGATCATTATATAATACAGTAGCAACCCTCTATTGTGTGCATCAAA
GGATAGAGATAAAAGACACCAAGGAAGCTTTAGACAAGATAGAGGAAGAGCAAAACAAAAGTAAGACCAC
CGCACAGCAAGCGGCCGCTGATCTTCAGACCTGGAGGAGGAGATATGAGGGACAATTGGAGAAGTGAATT
ATATAAATATAAAGTAGTAAAAATTGAACCATTAGGAGTAGCACCCACCAAGGCAAAGAGAAGAGTGGTG
CAGAGAGAAAAAAGAGCAGTGGGAATAGGAGCTTTGTTCCTTGGGTTCTTGGGAGCAGCAGGAAGCACTA
TGGGCGCAGCGTCAATGACGCTGACGGTACAGGCCAGACAATTATTGTCTGGTATAGTGCAGCAGCAGAA
CAATTTGCTGAGGGCTATTGAGGCGCAACAGCATCTGTTGCAACTCACAGTCTGGGGCATCAAGCAGCTC
CAGGCAAGAATCCTGGCTGTGGAAAGATACCTAAAGGATCAACAGCTCCTGGGGATTTGGGGTTGCTCTG
GAAAACTCATTTGCACCACTGCTGTGCCTTGGAATGCTAGTTGGAGTAATAAATCTCTGGAACAGATTTG
GAATCACACGACCTGGATGGAGTGGGACAGAGAAATTAACAATTACACAAGCTTAATACACTCCTTAATT
GAAGAATCGCAAAACCAGCAAGAAAAGAATGAACAAGAATTATTGGAATTAGATAAATGGGCAAGTTTGT
GGAATTGGTTTAACATAACAAATTGGCTGTGGTATATAAAATTATTCATAATGATAGTAGGAGGCTTGGT
AGGTTTAAGAATAGTTTTTGCTGTACTTTCTATAGTGAATAGAGTTAGGCAGGGATATTCACCATTATCG
TTTCAGACCCACCTCCCAACCCCGAGGGGACCCATGCATTGCATCTCAATTAGTCAGCAACCAGGTGTGG
AAAGTCCCCAGGCTCCCCAGCAGGCAGAAGTATGCAAAGCATGCGTCTCAATTAGTCAGCAACCATAGTC
CCGCCCCTAACTCCGCCCATCCCGCCCCTAACTCCGCCCAGTTCCGCCCATTCTCCGCCCCATGGCTGAC
TAATTTTTTTTATTTATGCAGAGGCCGAGGCCGCCTCGGCCTCTGAGCTATTCCAGAAGTAGTGAGGAGG
CTTTTTTGGAGGCCTAGGCTTTTGCAAAAAGCTTTCTAGAGGTACCACCGGAGCTTACCATGACCGAGTA
CAAGCCCACGGTGCGCCTCGCCACCCGCGACGACGTCCCCAGGGCCGTACGCACCCTCGCCGCCGCGTTC
GCCGACTACCCCGCCACGCGCCACACCGTCGATCCGGACCGCCACATCGAGCGGGTCACCGAGCTGCAAG
AACTCTTCCTCACGCGCGTCGGGCTCGACATCGGCAAGGTGTGGGTCGCGGACGACGGCGCCGCCGTGGC
GGTCTGGACCACGCCGGAGAGCGTCGAAGCGGGGGCGGTGTTCGCCGAGATCGGCCCGCGCATGGCCGAG
TTGAGCGGTTCCCGGCTGGCCGCGCAGCAACAGATGGAAGGCCTCCTGGCGCCGCACCGGCCCAAGGAGC
CCGCGTGGTTCCTGGCCACCGTCGGCGTCTCGCCCGACCACCAGGGCAAGGGTCTGGGCAGCGCCGTCGT
GCTCCCCGGAGTGGAGGCGGCCGAGCGCGCCGGGGTGCCCGCCTTCCTGGAGACCTCCGCGCCCCGCAAC
CTCCCCTTCTACGAGCGGCTCGGCTTCACCGTCACCGCCGACGTCGAGGTGCCCGAAGGACCGCGCACCT
GGTGCATGACCCGCAAGCCCGGTGCCAGTTAACGAATTCTAGATCTTGAGACAAATGGCAGTATTCATCC
ACAATTTTAAAAGAAAAGGGGGGATTGGGGGGTACAGTGCAGGGGAAAGAATAGTAGACATAATAGCAAC
AGACATACAAACTAAAGAATTACAAAAACAAATTACAAAAATTCAAAATTTTCGGGTTTATTACAGGGAC
AGCAGAGATCCACTTTGGCGCCGGCTCGAGGCCTGCAGGTGCAAAGATGGATAAAGTTTTAAACAGAGAG
GAATCTTTGCAGCTAATGGACCTTCTAGGTCTTGAAAGGAGTGGGAATTGGCTCCGGTGCCCGTCAGTGG
GCAGAGCGCACATCGCCCACAGTCCCCGAGAAGTTGGGGGGAGGGGTCGGCAATTGAACCGGTGCCTAGA
GAAGGTGGCGCGGGGTAAACTGGGAAAGTGATGTCGTGTACTGGCTCCGCCTTTTTCCCGAGGGTGGGGG
AGAACCGTATATAAGTGCAGTAGTCGCCGTGAACGTTCTTTTTCGCAACGGGTTTGCCGCCAGAACACAG
GTAAGTGCCGTGTGTGGTTCCCGCGGGCCTGGCCTCTTTACGGGTTATGGCCCTTGCGTGCCTTGAATTA
CTTCCACCTGGCTGCAGTACGTGATTCTTGATCCCGAGCTTCGGGTTGGAAGTGGGTGGGAGAGTTCGAG
GCCTTGCGCTTAAGGAGCCCCTTCGCCTCGTGCTTGAGTTGAGGCCTGGCCTGGGCGCTGGGGCCGCCGC
GTGCGAATCTGGTGGCACCTTCGCGCCTGTCTCGCTGCTTTCGATAAGTCTCTAGCCATTTAAAATTTTT
GATGACCTGCTGCGACGCTTTTTTTCTGGCAAGATAGTCTTGTAAATGCGGGCCAAGATCTGCACACTGG
TATTTCGGTTTTTGGGGCCGCGGGCGGCGACGGGGCCCGTGCGTCCCAGCGCACATGTTCGGCGAGGCGG
GGCCTGCGAGCGCGGCCACCGAGAATCGGACGGGGGTAGTCTCAAGCTGGCCGGCCTGCTCTGGTGCCTG
GCCTCGCGCCGCCGTGTATCGCCCCGCCCTGGGCGGCAAGGCTGGCCCGGTCGGCACCAGTTGCGTGAGC
GGAAAGATGGCCGCTTCCCGGCCCTGCTGCAGGGAGCTCAAAATGGAGGACGCGGCGCTCGGGAGAGCGG
GCGGGTGAGTCACCCACACAAAGGAAAAGGGCCTTTCCGTCCTCAGCCGTCGCTTCATGTGACTCCACGG
AGTACCGGGCGCCGTCCAGGCACCTCGATTAGTTCTCGAGCTTTTGGAGTACGTCGTCTTTAGGTTGGGG
GGAGGGGTTTTATGCGATGGAGTTTCCCCACACTGAGTGGGTGGAGACTGAAGTTAGGCCAGCTTGGCAC
TTGATGTAATTCTCCTTGGAATTTGCCCTTTTTGAGTTTGGATCTTGGTTCATTCTCAAGCCTCAGACAG
TGGTTCAAAGTTTTTTTCTTCCATTTCAGGTGTCGTGAGGCTAGCACCGCCACCATGCCTGGCGAACAGC
AGGCAGAGGAAGAGGAGGAGGAAGAGATGCAGGAGGAGATGGTGCTGCTGGTGAAGGGTGAGGAGGATGA
GGGTGAGGAGAAGTATGAGGTGGTGAAACTCAAGATCCCCATGGACAACAAGGAGGTCCCGGGCGAGGCG
CCCGCGCCGTCCGCCGACCCGGCGCGTCCCCACGCGTGCCCCGACTGCGGCCGCGCCTTCGCGCGCCGCT
CCACGCTGGCGAAGCACGCGCGCACGCACACGGGCGAACGGCCCTTCGGGTGCACCGAGTGCGGGCGGCG
CTTCTCACAGAAGTCGGCGCTGACCAAACACGGCCGCACGCACACGGGCGAGCGGCCCTACGAGTGCCCC
GAGTGCGACAAACGCTTCTCGGCCGCCTCGAACCTGCGGCAGCACCGGCGGCGGCACACGGGCGAGAAGC
CGTACGCATGCGCGCACTGCGGCCGCCGCTTCGCGCAGAGCTCCAACTACGCACAGCACCTGCGCGTGCA
CACGGGCGAGAAGCCGTACGCGTGCCCGGACTGCGGACGCGCCTTTGGCGGCAGCTCGTGCCTGGCGCGC
CACCGACGCACGCACACGGGCGAGCGGCCCTACGCTTGCGCCGACTGCGGCACGCGCTTCGCTCAGAGCT
CGGCGCTGGCCAAGCACCGGCGCGTGCACACGGGCGAGAAGCCGCACCGCTGCGCTGTGTGTGGCCGTCG
CTTCGGCCACCGCTCCAACCTGGCGGAGCACGCGCGCACGCACACAGGCGAGCGGCCCTACCCCTGCGCC
GAGTGCGGCCGCCGCTTCCGCCTAAGCTCGCACTTCATTCGCCACCGACGCGCGCACATGCGGCGCCGCC
TGTATATTTGCGCCGGCTGCGGCAGGGACTTCAAGCTGCCCCCTGGCGCCACGGCCGCCACTGCCACCGA
GCGTTGCCCGGAGTGTGAGGGCAGCTAGTAATGAACTAGTCCGTAACTTGAAAGTATTTCGATTTCTTGG
CTTTATATATCTTGTGGAAAGGACGATACGCAGTGGTCTCACACCATGGAACGCGTTAAGTCGACAATCA
ACCTCTGGATTACAAAATTTGTGAAAGATTGACTGGTATTCTTAACTATGTTGCTCCTTTTACGCTATGT
GGATACGCTGCTTTAATGCCTTTGTATCATGCTATTGCTTCCCGTATGGCTTTCATTTTCTCCTCCTTGT
ATAAATCCTGGTTGCTGTCTCTTTATGAGGAGTTGTGGCCCGTTGTCAGGCAACGTGGCGTGGTGTGCAC
TGTGTTTGCTGACGCAACCCCCACTGGTTGGGGCATTGCCACCACCTGTCAGCTCCTTTCCGGGACTTTC
GCTTTCCCCCTCCCTATTGCCACGGCGGAACTCATCGCCGCCTGCCTTGCCCGCTGCTGGACAGGGGCTC
GGCTGTTGGGCACTGACAATTCCGTGGTGTTGTCGGGGAAATCATCGTCCTTTCCTTGGCTGCTCGCCTG
TGTTGCCACCTGGATTCTGCGCGGGACGTCCTTCTGCTACGTCCCTTCGGCCCTCAATCCAGCGGACCTT
CCTTCCCGCGGCCTGCTGCCGGCTCTGCGGCCTCTTCCGCGTCTTCGCCTTCGCCCTCAGACGAGTCGGA
TCTCCCTTTGGGCCGCCTCCCCGCGTCGACTTTAAGACCAATGACTTACAAGGCAGCTGTAGATCTTAGC
CACTTTTTAAAAGAAAAGGGGGGACTGGAAGGGCTAATTCACTCCCAACGAAGACAAGATCTGCTTTTTG
CTTGTACTGGGTCTCTCTGGTTAGACCAGATCTGAGCCTGGGAGCTCTCTGGCTAACTAGGGAACCCACT
GCTTAAGCCTCAATAAAGCTTGCCTTGAGTGCTTCAAGTAGTGTGTGCCCGTCTGTTGTGTGACTCTGGT
AACTAGAGATCCCTCAGACCCTTTTAGTCAGTGTGGAAAATCTCTAGCAGTACGTATAGTAGTTCATGTC
ATCTTATTATTCAGTATTTATAACTTGCAAAGAAATGAATATCAGAGAGTGAGAGGAACTTGTTTATTGC
AGCTTATAATGGTTACAAATAAAGCAATAGCATCACAAATTTCACAAATAAAGCATTTTTTTCACTGCAT
TCTAGTTGTGGTTTGTCCAAACTCATCAATGTATCTTATCATGTCTGGCTCTAGCTATCCCGCCCCTAAC
TCCGCCCATCCCGCCCCTAACTCCGCCCAGTTCCGCCCATTCTCCGCCCCATGGCTGACTAATTTTTTTT
ATTTATGCAGAGGCCGAGGCCGCCTCGGCCTCTGAGCTATTCCAGAAGTAGTGAGGAGGCTTTTTTGGAG
GCCTAGGGACGTACCCAATTCGCCCTATAGTGAGTCGTATTACGCGCGCTCACTGGCCGTCGTTTTACAA
CGTCGTGACTGGGAAAACCCTGGCGTTACCCAACTTAATCGCCTTGCAGCACATCCCCCTTTCGCCAGCT
GGCGTAATAGCGAAGAGGCCCGCACCGATCGCCCTTCCCAACAGTTGCGCAGCCTGAATGGCGAATGGG
[124 nt withheld, positions 6650-6773]
C
[91 nt withheld, positions 6775-6865]
A
[49 nt withheld, positions 6867-6915]
CCTTTGACGTTGGAGTCCACGTTCTTT
[37 nt withheld, positions 6943-6979]
ACCCTATCTCGGTCTATTCTTTTGATTTATAAGGGATTTTGCCGATTTCGGCCTATTGGTTAAAAAATGA
GCTGATTTAACAAAAATTTAACGCGAATTTTAACAAAATATTAACGCTTACAATTTAGGTGGCACTTTTC
GGGGAAATGTGCGCGGAACCCCTATTTGTTTATTTTTCTAAATACATTCAAATATGTATCCGCTCATGAG
ACAATAACCCTGATAAATGCTTCAATAATATTGAAAAAGGAAGAGTATGAGTATTCAACATTTCCGTGTC
GCCCTTATTCCCTTTTTTGCGGCATTTTGCCTTCCTGTTTTTGCTCACCCAGAAACGCTGGTGAAAGTAA
AAGATGCTGAAGATCAGTTGGGTGCACGAGTGGGTTACATCGAACTGGATCTCAACAGCGGTAAGATCCT
TGAGAGTTTTCGCCCCGAAGAACGTTTTCCAATGATGAGCACTTTTAAAGTTCTGCTATGTGGCGCGGTA
TTATCCCGTATTGACGCCGGGCAAGAGCAACTCGGTCGCCGCATACACTATTCTCAGAATGACTTGGTTG
AGTACTCACCAGTCACAGAAAAGCATCTTACGGATGGCATGACAGTAAGAGAATTATGCAGTGCTGCCAT
AACCATGAGTGATAACACTGCGGCCAACTTACTTCTGACAACGATCGGAGGACCGAAGGAGCTAACCGCT
TTTTTGCACAACATGGGGGATCATGTAACTCGCCTTGATCGTTGGGAACCGGAGCTGAATGAAGCCATAC
CAAACGACGAGCGTGACACCACGATGCCTGTAGCAATGGCAACAACGTTGCGCAAACTATTAACTGGCGA
ACTACTTACTCTAGCTTCCCGGCAACAATTAATAGACTGGATGGAGGCGGATAAAGTTGCAGGACCACTT
CTGCGCTCGGCCCTTCCGGCTGGCTGGTTTATTGCTGATAAATCTGGAGCCGGTGAGCGTGGGTCTCGCG
GTATCATTGCAGCACTGGGGCCAGATGGTAAGCCCTCCCGTATCGTAGTTATCTACACGACGGGGAGTCA
GGCAACTATGGATGAACGAAATAGACAGATCGCTGAGATAGGTGCCTCACTGATTAAGCATTGGTAACTG
TCAGACCAAGTTTACTCATATATACTTTAGATTGATTTAAAACTTCATTTTTAATTTAAAAGGATCTAGG
TGAAGATCCTTTTTGATAATCTCATGACCAAAATCCCTTAACGTGAGTTTTCGTTCCACTGAGCGTCAGA
CCCCGTAGAAAAGATCAAAGGATCTTCTTGAGATCCTTTTTTTCTGCGCGTAATCTGCTGCTTGCAAACA
AAAAAACCACCGCTACCAGCGGTGGTTTGTTTGCCGGATCAAGAGCTACCAACTCTTTTTCCGAAGGTAA
CTGGCTTCAGCAGAGCGCAGATACCAAATACTGTTCTTCTAGTGTAGCCGTAGTTAGGCCACCACTTCAA
GAACTCTGTAGCACCGCCTACATACCTCGCTCTGCTAATCCTGTTACCAGTGGCTGCTGCCAGTGGCGAT
AAGTCGTGTCTTACCGGGTTGGACTCAAGACGATAGTTACCGGATAAGGCGCAGCGGTCGGGCTGAACGG
GGGGTTCGTGCACACAGCCCAGCTTGGAGCGAACGACCTACACCGAACTGAGATACCTACAGCGTGAGCT
ATGAGAAAGCGCCACGCTTCCCGAAGGGAGAAAGGCGGACAGGTATCCGGTAAGCGGCAGGGTCGGAACA
GGAGAGCGCACGAGGGAGCTTCCAGGGGGAAACGCCTGGTATCTTTATAGTCCTGTCGGGTTTCGCCACC
TCTGACTTGAGCGTCGATTTTTGTGATGCTCGTCAGGGGGGCGGAGCCTATGGAAAAACGCCAGCAACGC
GGCCTTTTTACGGTTCCTGGCCTTTTGCTGGCCTTTTGCTCACATGTTCTTTCCTGCGTTATCCCCTGAT
TCTGTGGATAACCGTATTACCGCCTTTGAGTGAGCTGATACCGCTCGCCGCAGCCGAACGACCGAGCGCA
GCGAGTCAGTGAGCGAGGAAGCGGAAGAGCGCCCAATACGCAAACCGCCTCTCCCCGCGCGTTGGCCGAT
TCATTAATGCAGCTGGCACGACAGGTTTCCCGACTGGAAAGCGGGCAGTGAGCGCAACGCAATTAATGTG
AGTTAGCTCACTCATTAGGCACCCCAGGCTTTACACTTTATGCTTCCGGCTCGTATGTTGTGTGGAATTG
TGAGCGGATAACAATTTCACACAGGAAACAGCTATGACCATGATTACGCCAAGCGCGCAATTAACCCTCA
CTAAAGGGAACAAAAGCTGGAGCTGCAAGC
