>Addgene plasmid #143529 | TFORF1592 | depositor partial sequence | sequence record 282717 | Insert
ACCGCCACCATGCCTGGCGAACAGCAGGCAGAGGAAGAGGAGGAGGAAGAGATGCAGGAGGAGATGGTGC
TGCTGGTGAAGGGTGAGGAGGATGAGGGTGAGGAGAAGTATGAGGTGGTGAAACTCAAGATCCCCATGGA
CAACAAGGAGGTCCCGGGCGAGGCGCCCGCGCCGTCCGCCGACCCGGCGCGTCCCCACGCGTGCCCCGAC
TGCGGCCGCGCCTTCGCGCGCCGCTCCACGCTGGCGAAGCACGCGCGCACGCACACGGGCGAACGGCCCT
TCGGGTGCACCGAGTGCGGGCGGCGCTTCTCACAGAAGTCGGCGCTGACCAAACACGGCCGCACGCACAC
GGGCGAGCGGCCCTACGAGTGCCCCGAGTGCGACAAACGCTTCTCGGCCGCCTCGAACCTGCGGCAGCAC
CGGCGGCGGCACACGGGCGAGAAGCCGTACGCATGCGCGCACTGCGGCCGCCGCTTCGCGCAGAGCTCCA
ACTACGCACAGCACCTGCGCGTGCACACGGGCGAGAAGCCGTACGCGTGCCCGGACTGCGGACGCGCCTT
TGGCGGCAGCTCGTGCCTGGCGCGCCACCGACGCACGCACACGGGCGAGCGGCCCTACGCTTGCGCCGAC
TGCGGCACGCGCTTCGCTCAGAGCTCGGCGCTGGCCAAGCACCGGCGCGTGCACACGGGCGAGAAGCCGC
ACCGCTGCGCTGTGTGTGGCCGTCGCTTCGGCCACCGCTCCAACCTGGCGGAGCACGCGCGCACGCACAC
AGGCGAGCGGCCCTACCCCTGCGCCGAGTGCGGCCGCCGCTTCCGCCTAAGCTCGCACTTCATTCGCCAC
CGACGCGCGCACATGCGGCGCCGCCTGTATATTTGCGCCGGCTGCGGCAGGGACTTCAAGCTGCCCCCTG
GCGCCACGGCCGCCACTGCCACCGAGCGTTGCCCGGAGTGTGAGGGCAGCTAGTAATGAACTAGTCCGTA
ACTTGAAAGTATTTCGATTTCTTGGCTTTATATATCTTGTGGAAAGGACGATACGCAGTGGTCTCACACC
ATGGA
