>Addgene plasmid #143529 | TFORF1592 | depositor partial sequence | sequence record 282718 | Barcode
TACGCAGTGGTCTCACACCATGGA
